Addgene plasmid #65671: pONL-N1_Mito
Purpose: Expresses Mito-ONL in mammalian cells
Depositing lab: Yasushi Okada. Depositing organization: RIKEN Quantitative Biology Center (QBiC). Publication: Expanded palette of Nano-lanterns for real-time multicolor luminescence imaging. Takai A, Nakano M, Saito K, Haruno R, Watanabe TM, Ohyanagi T, Jin T, Okada Y, Nagai T. Proc Natl Acad Sci U S A. 2015 Apr 7;112(14):4352-6. doi: 10.1073/pnas.1418468112. Epub 2015 Mar 23. PubMed 25831507.
Backbone
  Vector backbone: pONL-N1
  Backbone manufacturer: Addgene #64305
  Backbone size w/o insert (bp): 5600
  Total vector size (bp): 5700
  Vector type: Mammalian Expression, Luciferase
  Selectable markers: Neomycin (select with G418)
Growth in bacteria
  Bacterial resistance: Kanamycin, 50 μg/mL
  Growth temperature: 37°C
  Growth strain: DH5alpha
  Copy number: High Copy
Gene/Insert
  Gene/Insert name: cytochrome c oxidase subunit VIII (alt name: Mito)
  Species: H. sapiens (human)
  Insert size (bp): 100
  Promoter: CMV
  Tag / fusion protein: ONL (C terminal on backbone)
  Cloning method: Restriction Enzyme; 5′ cloning site NheI (not destroyed); 3′ cloning site BamHI (not destroyed)
  Sequencing primers: 5′ CMV Forward; 3′ CATGCCCATTGACGGAGCCGTC
Resource information
  A portion of this plasmid was derived from a plasmid made by: hmKusabiraOrange2 (gifted from Dr Atsushi Miyawaki), pAcGFP1-Mito (Clontech)
Terms and licenses: Academic/Nonprofit Terms; Industry Terms: Not Available to Industry
How to cite: pONL-N1_Mito was a gift from Yasushi Okada (Addgene plasmid # 65671 ; http://n2t.net/addgene:65671 ; RRID:Addgene_65671)
