[The description below was written by a language model from this plasmid's Addgene catalogue record and pLannotate feature annotations shown in this document.]
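Description:
pONL-N1_Mito is a mammalian expression plasmid built on the pONL-N1 backbone, an N1-style vector in which a targeting sequence or gene is cloned upstream of the reporter so that the reporter sits at the C terminus of the fusion. It encodes a mitochondrially targeted orange Nano-lantern (ONL). Transcription is driven by the human cytomegalovirus immediate early enhancer and promoter and terminated by an SV40 polyadenylation signal. The insert, placed between NheI and BamHI sites that are both retained, is the roughly 100 bp mitochondrial presequence of human cytochrome c oxidase subunit VIII (COX8). This presequence directs the fused protein into mitochondria. Downstream and on the same strand, the feature table annotates the orange fluorescent protein mKO2 followed directly by a human codon-optimised Renilla luciferase fragment. Together these make up the ONL tag. In a fusion of this kind the luciferase can transfer energy to the adjacent fluorescent protein, giving bright, colour-shifted luminescence without excitation light.

In bacteria the plasmid replicates from a high-copy ColE1/pUC-type origin, and it also carries an f1 phage origin. A single Tn5 aminoglycoside phosphotransferase (NeoR/KanR) gene serves in both hosts. A bacterial promoter expresses it for kanamycin selection in E. coli, and the SV40 early promoter with an HSV TK polyadenylation signal expresses it for G418 selection of transfected mammalian cells. The short fragments annotated as large T antigen, ble and bGH poly(A) are probably backbone remnants or partial annotation matches rather than functional parts. The sequenced record is 5,625 nt, consistent with the approximate catalogue size of 5.7 kb. According to the record, the construct is used to label mitochondria in mammalian cells for multicolour luminescence imaging.
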