Features (pLannotate 1.2.2; 15 found; start..end, strand, type, name):
     61..364     +  enhancer       CMV enhancer: human cytomegalovirus immediate early enhancer
    365..568     +  promoter       CMV promoter: human cytomegalovirus (CMV) immediate early promoter
    597..671     +  CDS            COX8 presequence: mitochondrial presequence of human cytochrome c oxidase subunit VIII (Rizutto et al., 1989)
    705..1358    +  CDS            mKO2: mKO2 is a basic (constitutively fluorescent) orange fluorescent protein published in 2008, derived from Verrillofungia concinna. It has moderate acid sensitivity.
   1363..2290    +  CDS            hRluc (fragment): Renilla luciferase human codon-optimized
   2307..2390    +  CDS            large T antigen (fragment): large T antigen from SV40 (simian virus 40)
   2413..2534    +  polyA_signal   SV40 poly(A) signal: SV40 polyadenylation signal
   2568..2996    -  rep_origin     f1 ori (sequence partly withheld): f1 bacteriophage origin of replication; arrow indicates direction of (+) strand synthesis
   3023..3127    +  promoter       AmpR promoter: bla
   3129..3486    +  promoter       SV40 promoter: SV40 enhancer and early promoter
   3521..4315    +  CDS            NeoR/KanR: aminoglycoside phosphotransferase from Tn5; aph(3')-II (or nptII); confers resistance to neomycin, kanamycin, and G418 (Geneticin®)
   4336..4488    +  CDS            ble (fragment): BLE_KLEPN - Experimental evidence at protein level: Swiss-Prot protein existence level 1. Binding protein with a strong affinity to the bleomycin family of antibiotics. Binds to CL990; an antimitotic-antibiotic compound. From Klebsiella pneumoniae.
   4547..4594    +  polyA_signal   HSV TK poly(A) signal: herpes simplex virus thymidine kinase polyadenylation signal (Cole and Stacy, 1985)
   4685..4701    -  polyA_signal   bGH poly(A) signal (fragment): bovine growth hormone polyadenylation signal
   4923..5511    +  rep_origin     ori: high-copy-number ColE1/pMB1/pBR322/pUC origin of replication
>Addgene plasmid #65671 | pONL-N1_Mito | addgene full sequence | sequence record 115507
TAGTTATTAATAGTAATCAATTACGGGGTCATTAGTTCATAGCCCATATATGGAGTTCCGCGTTACATAA
CTTACGGTAAATGGCCCGCCTGGCTGACCGCCCAACGACCCCCGCCCATTGACGTCAATAATGACGTATG
TTCCCATAGTAACGCCAATAGGGACTTTCCATTGACGTCAATGGGTGGAGTATTTACGGTAAACTGCCCA
CTTGGCAGTACATCAAGTGTATCATATGCCAAGTACGCCCCCTATTGACGTCAATGACGGTAAATGGCCC
GCCTGGCATTATGCCCAGTACATGACCTTATGGGACTTTCCTACTTGGCAGTACATCTACGTATTAGTCA
TCGCTATTACCATGGTGATGCGGTTTTGGCAGTACATCAATGGGCGTGGATAGCGGTTTGACTCACGGGG
ATTTCCAAGTCTCCACCCCATTGACGTCAATGGGAGTTTGTTTTGGCACCAAAATCAACGGGACTTTCCA
AAATGTCGTAACAACTCCGCCCCATTGACGCAAATGGGCGGTAGGCGTGTACGGTGGGAGGTCTATATAA
GCAGAGCTGGTTTAGTGAACCGTCAGATCCGCTAGCATGTCCGTCCTGACGCCGCTGCTGCTGCGGGGCT
TGACAGGCTCGGCCCGGCGGCTCCCAGTGCCGCGCGCCAAGATCCATTCGTTGGGGGATCCACCGGTCGC
CACCATGGTGAGCGTGATCAAGCCCGAGATGAAGATGAGGTACTACATGGACGGCTCCGTCAATGGGCAT
GAGTTCACAATCGAGGGTGAGGGCACAGGCAGACCTTACGAGGGACATCAGGAGATGACACTGCGCGTCA
CAATGGCCGAGGGCGGGCCAATGCCTTTCGCCTTCGACCTGGTGTCCCACGTGTTCTGTTACGGCCACAG
AGTTTTTACTAAATATCCAGAAGAGATCCCAGACTATTTCAAGCAGGCCTTTCCTGAGGGCCTGTCCTGG
GAGAGGTCCCTGGAGTTCGAGGACGGCGGCTCCGCCTCCGTGAGCGCCCACATCAGCCTGAGGGGCAACA
CCTTCTACCACAAGTCCAAGTTCACCGGCGTGAACTTCCCCGCCGACGGCCCCATCATGCAGAACCAGAG
CGTGGACTGGGAGCCCTCCACCGAGAAGATCACCGCCAGCGACGGCGTGCTGAAGGGCGACGTGACCATG
TACCTGAAGCTGGAGGGCGGCGGCAACCACAAGTGCCAGATGAAGACCACCTACAAGGCCGCCAAGGAGA
TCCTGGAGATGCCCGGCGACCACTACATCGGCCACAGGCTGGTGAGGAAGACCGAGGGCAACATCACCGA
GCAGGTGGAGGACGCCGTGGCCCACTCCGGTACCAAGGTGTACGACCCCGAGCAACGCAAACGCATGATC
ACTGGGCCTCAGTGGTGGGCTCGCTGCAAGCAAATGAACGTGCTGGACTCCTTCATCAACTACTATGATT
CCGAGAAGCACGCCGAGAACGCCGTGATTTTTCTGCATGGTAACGCTACCTCCAGCTACCTGTGGAGGCA
CGTCGTGCCTCACATCGAGCCCGTGGCTAGATGCATCATCCCTGATCTGATCGGAATGGGTAAGTCCGGC
AAGAGCGGGAATGGCTCATATCGCCTCCTGGATCACTACAAGTACCTCACCGCTTGGTTCGAGCTGCTGA
ACCTTCCAAAGAAAATCATCTTTGTGGGCCACGACTGGGGGAGCGCTCTGGCCTTTCACTACGCCTACGA
GCACCAAGACAGGATCAAGGCCATCGTCCATATGGAGAGTGTCGTGGACGTGATCGAGTCCTGGATGGGG
TGGCCTGACATCGAGGAGGAGCTGGCCCTGATCAAGAGCGAAGAGGGCGAGAAAATGGTGCTTGAGAATA
ACTTCTTCGTCGAGACCCTGTTGCCAAGCAAGATCATGCGGAAACTGGAGCCTGAGGAGTTCGCTGCCTA
CCTGGAGCCATTCAAGGAGAAGGGCGAGGTTAGACGGCCTACCCTCTCCTGGCCTCGCGAGATCCCTCTC
GTTAAGGGAGGCAAGCCCGACGTCGTCCAGATTGTCCGCAACTACAACGCCTACCTTCGGGCCAGCGACG
ATCTGCCTAAGCTGTTCATCGAGTCCGACCCTGGGTTCTTTTCCAACGCTATTGTCGAGGGAGCTAAGAA
GTTCCCTAACACCGAGTTCGTGAAGGTGAAGGGCCTCCACTTCCTCCAGGAGGACGCTCCAGATGAAATG
GGTAAGTACATCAAGAGCTTCGTGGAGCGCGTGCTGAAGAACGAGCAGTAGGCGGCCGCGACTCTAGATC
ATAATCAGCCATACCACATTTGTAGAGGTTTTACTTGCTTTAAAAAACCTCCCACACCTCCCCCTGAACC
TGAAACATAAAATGAATGCAATTGTTGTTGTTAACTTGTTTATTGCAGCTTATAATGGTTACAAATAAAG
CAATAGCATCACAAATTTCACAAATAAAGCATTTTTTTCACTGCATTCTAGTTGTGGTTTGTCCAAACTC
ATCAATGTATCTTAAGGCGTAAATTGTAAGCGTTAATATTTTGTTAAAATTCGCGTTAAATTTTTGTTAA
ATCAGCTCATTTTTTAACCAATAGGCCGAAATCGGCAAAATCCCTTATAAATCAAAAGAATAGACCGAGA
TAGGGT
[37 nt withheld, positions 2667-2703]
AAAGAACGTGGACTCCAACGTCAAAGG
[49 nt withheld, positions 2731-2779]
T
[91 nt withheld, positions 2781-2871]
G
[124 nt withheld, positions 2873-2996]
CAGGTGGCACTTTTCGGGGAAATGTGCGCGGAACCCCTATTTGTTTATTTTTCTAAATACATTCAAATAT
GTATCCGCTCATGAGACAATAACCCTGATAAATGCTTCAATAATATTGAAAAAGGAAGAGTCCTGAGGCG
GAAAGAACCAGCTGTGGAATGTGTGTCAGTTAGGGTGTGGAAAGTCCCCAGGCTCCCCAGCAGGCAGAAG
TATGCAAAGCATGCATCTCAATTAGTCAGCAACCAGGTGTGGAAAGTCCCCAGGCTCCCCAGCAGGCAGA
AGTATGCAAAGCATGCATCTCAATTAGTCAGCAACCATAGTCCCGCCCCTAACTCCGCCCATCCCGCCCC
TAACTCCGCCCAGTTCCGCCCATTCTCCGCCCCATGGCTGACTAATTTTTTTTATTTATGCAGAGGCCGA
GGCCGCCTCGGCCTCTGAGCTATTCCAGAAGTAGTGAGGAGGCTTTTTTGGAGGCCTAGGCTTTTGCAAA
GATCGATCAAGAGACAGGATGAGGATCGTTTCGCATGATTGAACAAGATGGATTGCACGCAGGTTCTCCG
GCCGCTTGGGTGGAGAGGCTATTCGGCTATGACTGGGCACAACAGACAATCGGCTGCTCTGATGCCGCCG
TGTTCCGGCTGTCAGCGCAGGGGCGCCCGGTTCTTTTTGTCAAGACCGACCTGTCCGGTGCCCTGAATGA
ACTGCAAGACGAGGCAGCGCGGCTATCGTGGCTGGCCACGACGGGCGTTCCTTGCGCAGCTGTGCTCGAC
GTTGTCACTGAAGCGGGAAGGGACTGGCTGCTATTGGGCGAAGTGCCGGGGCAGGATCTCCTGTCATCTC
ACCTTGCTCCTGCCGAGAAAGTATCCATCATGGCTGATGCAATGCGGCGGCTGCATACGCTTGATCCGGC
TACCTGCCCATTCGACCACCAAGCGAAACATCGCATCGAGCGAGCACGTACTCGGATGGAAGCCGGTCTT
GTCGATCAGGATGATCTGGACGAAGAGCATCAGGGGCTCGCGCCAGCCGAACTGTTCGCCAGGCTCAAGG
CGAGCATGCCCGACGGCGAGGATCTCGTCGTGACCCATGGCGATGCCTGCTTGCCGAATATCATGGTGGA
AAATGGCCGCTTTTCTGGATTCATCGACTGTGGCCGGCTGGGTGTGGCGGACCGCTATCAGGACATAGCG
TTGGCTACCCGTGATATTGCTGAAGAGCTTGGCGGCGAATGGGCTGACCGCTTCCTCGTGCTTTACGGTA
TCGCCGCTCCCGATTCGCAGCGCATCGCCTTCTATCGCCTTCTTGACGAGTTCTTCTGAGCGGGACTCTG
GGGTTCGAAATGACCGACCAAGCGACGCCCAACCTGCCATCACGAGATTTCGATTCCACCGCCGCCTTCT
ATGAAAGGTTGGGCTTCGGAATCGTTTTCCGGGACGCCGGCTGGATGATCCTCCAGCGCGGGGATCTCAT
GCTGGAGTTCTTCGCCCACCCTAGGGGGAGGCTAACTGAAACACGGAAGGAGACAATACCGGAAGGAACC
CGCGCTATGACGGCAATAAAAAGACAGAATAAAACGCACGGTGTTGGGTCGTTTGTTCATAAACGCGGGG
TTCGGTCCCAGGGCTGGCACTCTGTCGATACCCCACCGAGACCCCATTGGGGCCAATACGCCCGCGTTTC
TTCCTTTTCCCCACCCCACCCCCCAAGTTCGGGTGAAGGCCCAGGGCTCGCAGCCAACGTCGGGGCGGCA
GGCCCTGCCATAGCCTCAGGTTACTCATATATACTTTAGATTGATTTAAAACTTCATTTTTAATTTAAAA
GGATCTAGGTGAAGATCCTTTTTGATAATCTCATGACCAAAATCCCTTAACGTGAGTTTTCGTTCCACTG
AGCGTCAGACCCCGTAGAAAAGATCAAAGGATCTTCTTGAGATCCTTTTTTTCTGCGCGTAATCTGCTGC
TTGCAAACAAAAAAACCACCGCTACCAGCGGTGGTTTGTTTGCCGGATCAAGAGCTACCAACTCTTTTTC
CGAAGGTAACTGGCTTCAGCAGAGCGCAGATACCAAATACTGTCCTTCTAGTGTAGCCGTAGTTAGGCCA
CCACTTCAAGAACTCTGTAGCACCGCCTACATACCTCGCTCTGCTAATCCTGTTACCAGTGGCTGCTGCC
AGTGGCGATAAGTCGTGTCTTACCGGGTTGGACTCAAGACGATAGTTACCGGATAAGGCGCAGCGGTCGG
GCTGAACGGGGGGTTCGTGCACACAGCCCAGCTTGGAGCGAACGACCTACACCGAACTGAGATACCTACA
GCGTGAGCTATGAGAAAGCGCCACGCTTCCCGAAGGGAGAAAGGCGGACAGGTATCCGGTAAGCGGCAGG
GTCGGAACAGGAGAGCGCACGAGGGAGCTTCCAGGGGGAAACGCCTGGTATCTTTATAGTCCTGTCGGGT
TTCGCCACCTCTGACTTGAGCGTCGATTTTTGTGATGCTCGTCAGGGGGGCGGAGCCTATGGAAAAACGC
CAGCAACGCGGCCTTTTTACGGTTCCTGGCCTTTTGCTGGCCTTTTGCTCACATGTTCTTTCCTGCGTTA
TCCCCTGATTCTGTGGATAACCGTATTACCGCCATGCAT
