>Addgene plasmid #65671 | pONL-N1_Mito | depositor partial sequence | sequence record 111642 | pONL-N1
TAGTTATTAATAGTAATCAATTACGGGGTCATTAGTTCATAGCCCATATATGGAGTTCCGCGTTACATAA
CTTACGGTAAATGGCCCGCCTGGCTGACCGCCCAACGACCCCCGCCCATTGACGTCAATAATGACGTATG
TTCCCATAGTAACGCCAATAGGGACTTTCCATTGACGTCAATGGGTGGAGTATTTACGGTAAACTGCCCA
CTTGGCAGTACATCAAGTGTATCATATGCCAAGTACGCCCCCTATTGACGTCAATGACGGTAAATGGCCC
GCCTGGCATTATGCCCAGTACATGACCTTATGGGACTTTCCTACTTGGCAGTACATCTACGTATTAGTCA
TCGCTATTACCATGGTGATGCGGTTTTGGCAGTACATCAATGGGCGTGGATAGCGGTTTGACTCACGGGG
ATTTCCAAGTCTCCACCCCATTGACGTCAATGGGAGTTTGTTTTGGCACCAAAATCAACGGGACTTTCCA
AAATGTCGTAACAACTCCGCCCCATTGACGCAAATGGGCGGTAGGCGTGTACGGTGGGAGGTCTATATAA
GCAGAGCTGGTTTAGTGAACCGTCAGATCCGCTAGCGCTACCGGACTCAGATCTCGAGCTCAAGCTTCGA
ATTCTGCAGTCGACGGTACCGCGGGCCCGGGATCCACCGGTCGCCACCATGGTGAGCGTGATCAAGCCCG
AGATGAAGATGAGGTACTACATGGACGGCTCCGTCAATGGGCATGAGTTCACAATCGAGGGTGAGGGCAC
AGGCAGACCTTACGAGGGACATCAGGAGATGACACTGCGCGTCACAATGGCCGAGGGCGGGCCAATGCCT
TTCGCCTTCGACCTGGTGTCCCACGTGTTCTGTTACGGCCACAGAGTTTTTACTAAATATCCAGAAGAGA
TCCCAGACTATTTCAAGCAGGCCTTTCCTGAGGGCCTGTCCTGGGAGAGGTCCCTGGAGTTCGAGGACGG
CGGCTCCGCCTCCGTGAGCGCCCACATCAGCCTGAGGGGCAACACCTTCTACCACAAGTCCAAGTTCACC
GGCGTGAACTTCCCCGCCGACGGCCCCATCATGCAGAACCAGAGCGTGGACTGGGAGCCCTCCACCGAGA
AGATCACCGCCAGCGACGGCGTGCTGAAGGGCGACGTGACCATGTACCTGAAGCTGGAGGGCGGCGGCAA
CCACAAGTGCCAGATGAAGACCACCTACAAGGCCGCCAAGGAGATCCTGGAGATGCCCGGCGACCACTAC
ATCGGCCACAGGCTGGTGAGGAAGACCGAGGGCAACATCACCGAGCAGGTGGAGGACGCCGTGGCCCACT
CCGGTACCAAGGTGTACGACCCCGAGCAACGCAAACGCATGATCACTGGGCCTCAGTGGTGGGCTCGCTG
CAAGCAAATGAACGTGCTGGACTCCTTCATCAACTACTATGATTCCGAGAAGCACGCCGAGAACGCCGTG
ATTTTTCTGCATGGTAACGCTACCTCCAGCTACCTGTGGAGGCACGTCGTGCCTCACATCGAGCCCGTGG
CTAGATGCATCATCCCTGATCTGATCGGAATGGGTAAGTCCGGCAAGAGCGGGAATGGCTCATATCGCCT
CCTGGATCACTACAAGTACCTCACCGCTTGGTTCGAGCTGCTGAACCTTCCAAAGAAAATCATCTTTGTG
GGCCACGACTGGGGGAGCGCTCTGGCCTTTCACTACGCCTACGAGCACCAAGACAGGATCAAGGCCATCG
TCCATATGGAGAGTGTCGTGGACGTGATCGAGTCCTGGATGGGGTGGCCTGACATCGAGGAGGAGCTGGC
CCTGATCAAGAGCGAAGAGGGCGAGAAAATGGTGCTTGAGAATAACTTCTTCGTCGAGACCCTGTTGCCA
AGCAAGATCATGCGGAAACTGGAGCCTGAGGAGTTCGCTGCCTACCTGGAGCCATTCAAGGAGAAGGGCG
AGGTTAGACGGCCTACCCTCTCCTGGCCTCGCGAGATCCCTCTCGTTAAGGGAGGCAAGCCCGACGTCGT
CCAGATTGTCCGCAACTACAACGCCTACCTTCGGGCCAGCGACGATCTGCCTAAGCTGTTCATCGAGTCC
GACCCTGGGTTCTTTTCCAACGCTATTGTCGAGGGAGCTAAGAAGTTCCCTAACACCGAGTTCGTGAAGG
TGAAGGGCCTCCACTTCCTCCAGGAGGACGCTCCAGATGAAATGGGTAAGTACATCAAGAGCTTCGTGGA
GCGCGTGCTGAAGAACGAGCAGTAGGCGGCCGCGACTCTAGATCATAATCAGCCATACCACATTTGTAGA
GGTTTTACTTGCTTTAAAAAACCTCCCACACCTCCCCCTGAACCTGAAACATAAAATGAATGCAATTGTT
GTTGTTAACTTGTTTATTGCAGCTTATAATGGTTACAAATAAAGCAATAGCATCACAAATTTCACAAATA
AAGCATTTTTTTCACTGCATTCTAGTTGTGGTTTGTCCAAACTCATCAATGTATCTTAAGGCGTAAATTG
TAAGCGTTAATATTTTGTTAAAATTCGCGTTAAATTTTTGTTAAATCAGCTCATTTTTTAACCAATAGGC
CGAAATCGGCAAAATCCCTTATAAATCAAAAGAATAGACCGAGATAGGGT
[37 nt withheld, positions 2641-2677]
AAAGAACGTGGACTCCAACGTCAAAGG
[49 nt withheld, positions 2705-2753]
T
[91 nt withheld, positions 2755-2845]
G
[124 nt withheld, positions 2847-2970]
CAGGTGGCACTTTTCGGGGAAATGTGCGCGGAACCCCTATTTGTTTATTTTTCTAAATACATTCAAATAT
GTATCCGCTCATGAGACAATAACCCTGATAAATGCTTCAATAATATTGAAAAAGGAAGAGTCCTGAGGCG
GAAAGAACCAGCTGTGGAATGTGTGTCAGTTAGGGTGTGGAAAGTCCCCAGGCTCCCCAGCAGGCAGAAG
TATGCAAAGCATGCATCTCAATTAGTCAGCAACCAGGTGTGGAAAGTCCCCAGGCTCCCCAGCAGGCAGA
AGTATGCAAAGCATGCATCTCAATTAGTCAGCAACCATAGTCCCGCCCCTAACTCCGCCCATCCCGCCCC
TAACTCCGCCCAGTTCCGCCCATTCTCCGCCCCATGGCTGACTAATTTTTTTTATTTATGCAGAGGCCGA
GGCCGCCTCGGCCTCTGAGCTATTCCAGAAGTAGTGAGGAGGCTTTTTTGGAGGCCTAGGCTTTTGCAAA
GATCGATCAAGAGACAGGATGAGGATCGTTTCGCATGATTGAACAAGATGGATTGCACGCAGGTTCTCCG
GCCGCTTGGGTGGAGAGGCTATTCGGCTATGACTGGGCACAACAGACAATCGGCTGCTCTGATGCCGCCG
TGTTCCGGCTGTCAGCGCAGGGGCGCCCGGTTCTTTTTGTCAAGACCGACCTGTCCGGTGCCCTGAATGA
ACTGCAAGACGAGGCAGCGCGGCTATCGTGGCTGGCCACGACGGGCGTTCCTTGCGCAGCTGTGCTCGAC
GTTGTCACTGAAGCGGGAAGGGACTGGCTGCTATTGGGCGAAGTGCCGGGGCAGGATCTCCTGTCATCTC
ACCTTGCTCCTGCCGAGAAAGTATCCATCATGGCTGATGCAATGCGGCGGCTGCATACGCTTGATCCGGC
TACCTGCCCATTCGACCACCAAGCGAAACATCGCATCGAGCGAGCACGTACTCGGATGGAAGCCGGTCTT
GTCGATCAGGATGATCTGGACGAAGAGCATCAGGGGCTCGCGCCAGCCGAACTGTTCGCCAGGCTCAAGG
CGAGCATGCCCGACGGCGAGGATCTCGTCGTGACCCATGGCGATGCCTGCTTGCCGAATATCATGGTGGA
AAATGGCCGCTTTTCTGGATTCATCGACTGTGGCCGGCTGGGTGTGGCGGACCGCTATCAGGACATAGCG
TTGGCTACCCGTGATATTGCTGAAGAGCTTGGCGGCGAATGGGCTGACCGCTTCCTCGTGCTTTACGGTA
TCGCCGCTCCCGATTCGCAGCGCATCGCCTTCTATCGCCTTCTTGACGAGTTCTTCTGAGCGGGACTCTG
GGGTTCGAAATGACCGACCAAGCGACGCCCAACCTGCCATCACGAGATTTCGATTCCACCGCCGCCTTCT
ATGAAAGGTTGGGCTTCGGAATCGTTTTCCGGGACGCCGGCTGGATGATCCTCCAGCGCGGGGATCTCAT
GCTGGAGTTCTTCGCCCACCCTAGGGGGAGGCTAACTGAAACACGGAAGGAGACAATACCGGAAGGAACC
CGCGCTATGACGGCAATAAAAAGACAGAATAAAACGCACGGTGTTGGGTCGTTTGTTCATAAACGCGGGG
TTCGGTCCCAGGGCTGGCACTCTGTCGATACCCCACCGAGACCCCATTGGGGCCAATACGCCCGCGTTTC
TTCCTTTTCCCCACCCCACCCCCCAAGTTCGGGTGAAGGCCCAGGGCTCGCAGCCAACGTCGGGGCGGCA
GGCCCTGCCATAGCCTCAGGTTACTCATATATACTTTAGATTGATTTAAAACTTCATTTTTAATTTAAAA
GGATCTAGGTGAAGATCCTTTTTGATAATCTCATGACCAAAATCCCTTAACGTGAGTTTTCGTTCCACTG
AGCGTCAGACCCCGTAGAAAAGATCAAAGGATCTTCTTGAGATCCTTTTTTTCTGCGCGTAATCTGCTGC
TTGCAAACAAAAAAACCACCGCTACCAGCGGTGGTTTGTTTGCCGGATCAAGAGCTACCAACTCTTTTTC
CGAAGGTAACTGGCTTCAGCAGAGCGCAGATACCAAATACTGTCCTTCTAGTGTAGCCGTAGTTAGGCCA
CCACTTCAAGAACTCTGTAGCACCGCCTACATACCTCGCTCTGCTAATCCTGTTACCAGTGGCTGCTGCC
AGTGGCGATAAGTCGTGTCTTACCGGGTTGGACTCAAGACGATAGTTACCGGATAAGGCGCAGCGGTCGG
GCTGAACGGGGGGTTCGTGCACACAGCCCAGCTTGGAGCGAACGACCTACACCGAACTGAGATACCTACA
GCGTGAGCTATGAGAAAGCGCCACGCTTCCCGAAGGGAGAAAGGCGGACAGGTATCCGGTAAGCGGCAGG
GTCGGAACAGGAGAGCGCACGAGGGAGCTTCCAGGGGGAAACGCCTGGTATCTTTATAGTCCTGTCGGGT
TTCGCCACCTCTGACTTGAGCGTCGATTTTTGTGATGCTCGTCAGGGGGGCGGAGCCTATGGAAAAACGC
CAGCAACGCGGCCTTTTTACGGTTCCTGGCCTTTTGCTGGCCTTTTGCTCACATGTTCTTTCCTGCGTTA
TCCCCTGATTCTGTGGATAACCGTATTACCGCCATGCAT
