>Addgene plasmid #65671 | pONL-N1_Mito | addgene partial sequence | sequence record 115505 | CMV-F 5'-CGCAAATGGGCGGTAGGCGTG-3'
CTATATAAGCAGAGCTGGTTTAGTGAACCGTCAGATCCGCTAGCATGTCCGTCCTGACGCCGCTGCTGCT
GCGGGGCTTGACAGGCTCGGCCCGGCGGCTCCCAGTGCCGCGCGCCAAGATCCATTCGTTGGGGGATCCA
CCGGTCGCCACCATGGTGAGCGTGATCAAGCCCGAGATGAAGATGAGGTACTACATGGACGGCTCCGTCA
ATGGGCATGAGTTCACAATCGAGGGTGAGGGCACAGGCAGACCTTACGAGGGACATCAGGAGATGACACT
GCGCGTCACAATGGCCGAGGGCGGGCCAATGCCTTTCGCCTTCGACCTGGTGTCCCACGTGTTCTGTTAC
GGCCACAGAGTTTTTACTAAATATCCAGAAGAGATCCCAGACTATTTCAAGCAGGCCTTTCCTGAGGGCC
TGTCCTGGGAGAGGTCCCTGGAGTTCGAGGACGGCGGCTCCGCCTCCGTGAGCGCCCACATCAGCCTGAG
GGGCAACACCTTCTACCACAAGTCCAAGTTCACCGGCGTGAACTTCCCCGCCGACGGCCCCATCATGCAG
AACCAGAGCGTGGACTGGGAGCCCTCCACCGAGAAGATCACCGCCAGCGACGGCGTGCTGAAGGGCGACG
TGACCATGTACCTGAAGCTGGAGGGCGGCGGCAACCACAAGTGCCAGATGAAGACCACCTACAAGGCCGC
CAAGGAGATCCTGGAGATGCCCGGCGACCACTACATCGGCCACAGGCTGGTGAGGAAGACCGAGGGCAAC
ATCACCGAGCAGGTGGAGGACGCCGTGGCCCACTCCGGTACCAAGGTGTACGACCCCGAGCAACGCAAAC
GCATGATCACTGGGCCTCAGTGGTGGGCTCGCTGCAAGCAAATGAACGTGCTGGACTCCTTCATCAACTA
CTATGATTCCGAGAAGCACGCCGAGAACGCCGTGATTTTTCTGCATGGTAACGCTACCTCCAGCTACCTG
TGGAGGCACGTCGTGCCTCACATCGAGCCCGTGGCTAGATGCATCATCCCTGATCTGATCGGAATGGGTA
AGTCCGGCAAGAGCGGGAATGGCTCATA
