>Addgene plasmid #65671 | pONL-N1_Mito | addgene partial sequence | sequence record 115506 | SV40pA-R 5'-GAAATTTGTGATGCTATTGC-3'
TTATAAGCTGCAATAAACAAGTTAACAACAACAATTGCATTCATTTTATGTTTCAGGTTCAGGGGGAGGT
GTGGGAGGTTTTTTAAAGCAAGTAAAACCTCTACAAATGTGGTATGGCTGATTATGATCTAGAGTCGCGG
CCGCCTACTGCTCGTTCTTCAGCACGCGCTCCACGAAGCTCTTGATGTACTTACCCATTTCATCTGGAGC
GTCCTCCTGGAGGAAGTGGAGGCCCTTCACCTTCACGAACTCGGTGTTAGGGAACTTCTTAGCTCCCTCG
ACAATAGCGTTGGAAAAGAACCCAGGGTCGGACTCGATGAACAGCTTAGGCAGATCGTCGCTGGCCCGAA
GGTAGGCGTTGTAGTTGCGGACAATCTGGACGACGTCGGGCTTGCCTCCCTTAACGAGAGGGATCTCGCG
AGGCCAGGAGAGGGTAGGCCGTCTAACCTCGCCCTTCTCCTTGAATGGCTCCAGGTAGGCAGCGAACTCC
TCAGGCTCCAGTTTCCGCATGATCTTGCTTGGCAACAGGGTCTCGACGAAGAAGTTATTCTCAAGCACCA
TTTTCTCGCCCTCTTCGCTCTTGATCAGGGCCAGCTCCTCCTCGATGTCAGGCCACCCCATCCAGGACTC
GATCACGTCCACGACACTCTCCATATGGACGATGGCCTTGATCCTGTCTTGGTGCTCGTAGGCGTAGTGA
AAGGCCAGAGCGCTCCCCCAGTCGTGGCCCACAAAGATGATTTTCTTTGGAAGGTTCAGCAGCTCGAACC
AAGCGGTGAGGTACTTGTAGTGATCCAGGAGGCGATATGAGCCATTCCCGCTCTTGCCGGACTTACCCAT
TCCGATCAGATCAGGGATGATGCATCTAGCCACGGGCTCGATGTGAGGCACGACGTGCCTCCACAGGTAG
CTGGAGGTAGCGTTACCATGCAGAAAAATCACGGCGTTCTCGGCGTGCTTCTCGGAATCATAGTAGTTGA
TGAAGGAGTCCAGCACGTTCATTTGCTTGCAGCGAGCCCACCACTGAGGCCCAGTGATCATGCGTTTGCG
TTGCTCGGGGTCGTA
